Addgene plasmid #153259: pDGE661
Purpose: (Empty Backbone) M5 shuttle vector containing the Solanum lycopersicum U6 promoter for preparation of single guide RNA transcriptional units by cloning of hybridized oligonucleotides.
Depositing lab: Johannes Stuttmann. Depositing organization: Martin-Luther-Universitaet Halle-Wittenberg. Publication: Highly efficient multiplex editing: One-shot generation of 8x Nicotiana benthamiana and 12x Arabidopsis mutants. Stuttmann J, Barthel K, Martin P, Ordon J, Erickson JL, Herr R, Ferik F, Kretschmer C, Berner T, Keilwagen J, Marillonnet S, Bonas U. Plant J. 2021 Feb 12. doi: 10.1111/tpj.15197. PubMed 33577114.
Backbone
  Vector backbone: pUC57-BsaI
  Backbone size (bp): 2700
  Vector type: CRISPR
  Selectable markers: ccdB
Growth in bacteria
  Bacterial resistance: Chloramphenicol and Ampicillin, 25 & 100 μg/mL
  Growth temperature: 37°C
  Growth strain: ccdB Survival
  Copy number: High Copy
Gene/Insert
  Gene/Insert name: None
Terms and licenses: Academic/Nonprofit Terms; Industry Terms: Not Available to Industry
Depositor comments: Please visit https://www.biorxiv.org/content/10.1101/2020.03.31.018671v2 for bioRxiv preprint.
How to cite: pDGE661 was a gift from Johannes Stuttmann (Addgene plasmid # 153259 ; http://n2t.net/addgene:153259 ; RRID:Addgene_153259)
