[The description below was written by a language model from this plasmid's Addgene catalogue record and pLannotate feature annotations shown in this document.]
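Description:
pDGE661 is an empty "M5" shuttle vector from a plant multiplex genome-editing toolkit, built on a pUC57-BsaI backbone and used in E. coli to assemble single guide RNA transcriptional units. According to the catalogue entry it carries the Solanum lycopersicum (tomato) U6 promoter, a Pol III promoter suited to driving small RNA expression in plants. The automated annotation of the 4,463 nt sequence did not label this promoter, which presumably lies in the unannotated stretch upstream of the selection cassette. The plasmid replicates from a high-copy ColE1/pUC-type origin and carries an AmpR (β-lactamase) gene with its own promoter. Remnants of lacZα, the lac promoter/operator, lacI, bom and rop are backbone leftovers.

The cloning site is occupied by a placeholder cassette consisting of a chloramphenicol acetyltransferase gene under the cat promoter, a ccdA fragment and an intact ccdB toxin gene. It is followed directly by a fragment annotated as S. pyogenes tracrRNA, which corresponds to the Cas9 sgRNA scaffold. Because ccdB poisons gyrase in ordinary strains, the empty vector is maintained in a ccdB-tolerant strain under dual chloramphenicol and ampicillin selection. When hybridized oligonucleotides encoding a target-specific spacer replace the CmR-ccdB cassette, the result is a U6 promoter–spacer–scaffold unit, and loss of ccdB provides counter-selection against uncut parental plasmid in standard strains.

The "M5" designation and the associated publication on multiplex editing in Nicotiana benthamiana and Arabidopsis suggest that the finished unit occupies a defined position when several sgRNA modules are combined in a recipient vector. However, the record does not specify the restriction enzymes or overhangs involved.
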