Features (pLannotate 1.2.2; 15 found; start..end, strand, type, name):
    137..236     +  misc_feature   bom (fragment): basis of mobility region from pBR322
    242..399     -  CDS            lacZα (fragment): LacZα fragment of β-galactosidase; lacZ fragment
    630..732     +  promoter       cat promoter: promoter of the E. coli cat gene encoding chloramphenicol acetyltransferase
    733..1391    +  CDS            CmR: chloramphenicol acetyltransferase; cat; confers resistance to chloramphenicol
   1573..1731    +  CDS            ccdA (fragment): CCDA_ECO57 - Also known as H, letA. Experimental evidence at protein level: Swiss-Prot protein existence level 1. Antitoxin component of a type II toxin-antitoxin (TA) system which inhibits the post-segregational killing (PSK) of plasmid-free cells, also referred to as a plasmid addiction system. Binds to and blocks the activity of CcdB; will also remove bound CcdB protein from the CcdB-GyrA complex by forming a CcdA-CcdB complex, a process termed rejuvenation. Functions as a transcriptional corepressor for the ccdAB operon, repression also requires CcdB (By similarity). From Escherichia coli
   1736..2038    +  CDS            ccdB: CCDB_ECOLI - Also known as G, letB, letD. Experimental evidence at protein level: Swiss-Prot protein existence level 1. Toxic component of a type II toxin-antitoxin (TA) system, functioning in plasmid maintainence. Responsible for the post- segregational killing (PSK) of plasmid-free cells, also referred to as a plasmid addiction system. Half-life of over 2 hours. Cell killing by CcdB is accompanied by filamentation, defects in chromosome and plasmid segregation, defects in cell division, formation of anucleate cells, decreased DNA synthesis and plasmid loss. Interferes with the activity of DN
   2097..2164    +  misc_RNA       tracrRNA (fragment): trans-activating CRISPR RNA for the Streptococcus pyogenes CRISPR/Cas9 system
   2266..2282    -  protein_bind   lac operator: The lac repressor binds to the lac operator to inhibit transcription in E. coli. This inhibition can be relieved by adding lactose or isopropyl-β-D-thiogalactopyranoside (IPTG). lac repressor encoded by lacI
   2290..2320    -  promoter       lac promoter: promoter for the E. coli lac operon
   2335..2356    -  protein_bind   CAP binding site: CAP binding activates transcription in the presence of cAMP. E. coli catabolite activator protein
   2369..2461    -  CDS            lacI (fragment): lac repressor; lacI; The lac repressor binds to the lac operator to inhibit transcription in E. coli. This inhibition can be relieved by adding lactose or isopropyl-β-D-thiogalactopyranoside (IPTG).
   2644..3232    -  rep_origin     ori: high-copy-number ColE1/pMB1/pBR322/pUC origin of replication
   3403..4263    -  CDS            AmpR: β-lactamase; bla; confers resistance to ampicillin, carbenicillin, and related antibiotics
   4264..4368    -  promoter       AmpR promoter: bla
   4463..35      +  CDS            rop (fragment) (across the origin): Rop protein, which maintains plasmids at low copy number; rop
>Addgene plasmid #153259 | pDGE661 | addgene full sequence | sequence record 305930 | Addgene NGS Result
TCGCGCGTTTCGGTGATGACGGTGAAAACCTCTGACACATGCAGCTCCCGGAGACGGTCACAGCTTGTCT
GTAAGCGGATGCCGGGAGCAGACAAGCCCGTCAGGGCGCGTCAGCGGGTGTTGGCGGGTGTCGGGGCTGG
CTTAACTATGCGGCATCAGAGCAGATTGTACTGAGAGTGCACCATATGCGGTGTGAAATACCGCACAGAT
GCGTAAGGAGAAAATACCGCATCAGGCGCCATTCGCCATTCAGGCTGCGCAACTGTTGGGAAGGGCGATC
GGTGCGGGCCTCTTCGCTATTACGCCAGCTGGCGAAAGGGGGATGTGCTGCAAGGCGATTAAGTTGGGTA
ACGCCAGGGTTTTCCCAGTCACGACGTTGTAAAACGACGGCCAGTGAATTCGAGCTCGGTACCTCGCGAA
TGCATCTAGATTTGGTCTCAGACTGCCAGCTTCTATGAGTACTGACAAGAGAAATAAGAAAAAGGCCGGC
CCATTTAGATTGAAGATCCAGGCCCAGGCCCGTAAAAGAAACCCAACAAGCAAATTCTCCCTCATCGCTT
ATACAAAGCTACTTTGCCTCGTTTATATAGCGGAATATGAACATGTATGATTGAAGTCTTCTGAGACGTT
GATCGGCACGTAAGAGGTTCCAACTTTCACCATAATGAAATAAGATCACTACCGGGCGTATTTTTTGAGT
TATCGAGATTTTCAGGAGCTAAGGAAGCTAAAATGGAGAAAAAAATCACTGGATATACCACCGTTGATAT
ATCCCAATGGCATCGTAAAGAACATTTTGAGGCATTTCAGTCAGTTGCTCAATGTACCTATAACCAGACC
GTTCAGCTGGATATTACGGCCTTTTTAAAGACCGTAAAGAAAAATAAGCACAAGTTTTATCCGGCCTTTA
TTCACATTCTTGCCCGCCTGATGAATGCTCATCCGGAATTCCGTATGGCAATGAAAGACGGTGAGCTGGT
GATATGGGATAGTGTTCACCCTTGTTACACCGTTTTCCATGAGCAAACTGAAACGTTTTCATCGCTCTGG
AGTGAATACCACGACGATTTCCGGCAGTTTCTACACATATATTCGCAAGATGTGGCGTGTTACGGTGAAA
ACCTGGCCTATTTCCCTAAAGGGTTTATTGAGAATATGTTTTTCGTCTCAGCCAATCCCTGGGTGAGTTT
CACCAGTTTTGATTTAAACGTGGCCAATATGGACAACTTCTTCGCCCCCGTTTTCACCATGGGCAAATAT
TATACGCAAGGCGACAAGGTGCTGATGCCGCTGGCGATTCAGGTTCATCATGCCGTTTGTGATGGCTTCC
ATGTCGGCAGAATGCTTAATGAATTACAACAGTACTGCGATGAGTGGCAGGGGGGGCGTAAACGCCGCGT
GGATCCGGCTTACTAAAAGCCAGATAACAGTATGCGTATTTGCGCGCTGATTTTTGCGGTATAAGAATAT
ATACTGATATGTATACCCGAAGTATGTCAAAAAGAGGTATGCTATGAAGCAGCGTATTACAGTGACAGTT
GACAGCGACAGCTATCAGTTGCTCAAGGCATATATGATGTCAATATCTCCGGTCTGGTAAGCACAACCAT
GCAGAATGAAGCCCGTCGTCTGCGTGCCGAACGCTGGAAAGCGGAAAATCAGGAAGGGATGGCTGAGGTC
GCCCGGTTTATTGAAATGAACGGCTCTTTTGCTGACGAGAACAGGGGCTGGTGAAATGCAGTTTAAGGTT
TACACCTATAAAAGAGAGAGCCGTTATCGTCTGTTTGTGGATGTACAGAGTGATATTATTGACACGCCCG
GGCGACGGATGGTGATCCCCCTGGCCAGTGCACGTCTGCTGTCAGATAAAGTCTCCCGTGAACTTTACCC
GGTGGTGCATATCGGGGATGAAAGCTGGCGCATGATGACCACCGATATGGCCAGTGTGCCGGTTTCCGTT
ATCGGGGAAGAAGTGGCTGATCTCAGCCACCGCGAAAATGACATCAAAAACGCCATTAACCTGATGTTCT
GGGGAATATAAATGTCAGGCTCCCTTATACACAGCCAGTCGAAGACTTGTTTCAGAGCTATGCTGGAAAC
AGCATAGCAAGTTGAAATAAGGCTAGTCCGTTATCAACTTGAAAAAGTGGCACCGAGTCGGTGCTTTTTT
TTTGCGTGAGACCAATCGGATCCCGGGCCCGTCGACTGCAGAGGCCTGCATGCAAGCTTGGCGTAATCAT
GGTCATAGCTGTTTCCTGTGTGAAATTGTTATCCGCTCACAATTCCACACAACATACGAGCCGGAAGCAT
AAAGTGTAAAGCCTGGGGTGCCTAATGAGTGAGCTAACTCACATTAATTGCGTTGCGCTCACTGCCCGCT
TTCCAGTCGGGAAACCTGTCGTGCCAGCTGCATTAATGAATCGGCCAACGCGCGGGGAGAGGCGGTTTGC
GTATTGGGCGCTCTTCCGCTTCCTCGCTCACTGACTCGCTGCGCTCGGTCGTTCGGCTGCGGCGAGCGGT
ATCAGCTCACTCAAAGGCGGTAATACGGTTATCCACAGAATCAGGGGATAACGCAGGAAAGAACATGTGA
GCAAAAGGCCAGCAAAAGGCCAGGAACCGTAAAAAGGCCGCGTTGCTGGCGTTTTTCCATAGGCTCCGCC
CCCCTGACGAGCATCACAAAAATCGACGCTCAAGTCAGAGGTGGCGAAACCCGACAGGACTATAAAGATA
CCAGGCGTTTCCCCCTGGAAGCTCCCTCGTGCGCTCTCCTGTTCCGACCCTGCCGCTTACCGGATACCTG
TCCGCCTTTCTCCCTTCGGGAAGCGTGGCGCTTTCTCATAGCTCACGCTGTAGGTATCTCAGTTCGGTGT
AGGTCGTTCGCTCCAAGCTGGGCTGTGTGCACGAACCCCCCGTTCAGCCCGACCGCTGCGCCTTATCCGG
TAACTATCGTCTTGAGTCCAACCCGGTAAGACACGACTTATCGCCACTGGCAGCAGCCACTGGTAACAGG
ATTAGCAGAGCGAGGTATGTAGGCGGTGCTACAGAGTTCTTGAAGTGGTGGCCTAACTACGGCTACACTA
GAAGAACAGTATTTGGTATCTGCGCTCTGCTGAAGCCAGTTACCTTCGGAAAAAGAGTTGGTAGCTCTTG
ATCCGGCAAACAAACCACCGCTGGTAGCGGTGGTTTTTTTGTTTGCAAGCAGCAGATTACGCGCAGAAAA
AAAGGATCTCAAGAAGATCCTTTGATCTTTTCTACGGGGTCTGACGCTCAGTGGAACGAAAACTCACGTT
AAGGGATTTTGGTCATGAGATTATCAAAAAGGATCTTCACCTAGATCCTTTTAAATTAAAAATGAAGTTT
TAAATCAATCTAAAGTATATATGAGTAAACTTGGTCTGACAGTTACCAATGCTTAATCAGTGAGGCACCT
ATCTCAGCGATCTGTCTATTTCGTTCATCCATAGTTGCCTGACTCCCCGTCGTGTAGATAACTACGATAC
GGGAGGGCTTACCATCTGGCCCCAGTGCTGCAATGATACCGCGAGATCCACGCTCACCGGCTCCAGATTT
ATCAGCAATAAACCAGCCAGCCGGAAGGGCCGAGCGCAGAAGTGGTCCTGCAACTTTATCCGCCTCCATC
CAGTCTATTAATTGTTGCCGGGAAGCTAGAGTAAGTAGTTCGCCAGTTAATAGTTTGCGCAACGTTGTTG
CCATTGCTACAGGCATCGTGGTGTCACGCTCGTCGTTTGGTATGGCTTCATTCAGCTCCGGTTCCCAACG
ATCAAGGCGAGTTACATGATCCCCCATGTTGTGCAAAAAAGCGGTTAGCTCCTTCGGTCCTCCGATCGTT
GTCAGAAGTAAGTTGGCCGCAGTGTTATCACTCATGGTTATGGCAGCACTGCATAATTCTCTTACTGTCA
TGCCATCCGTAAGATGCTTTTCTGTGACTGGTGAGTACTCAACCAAGTCATTCTGAGAATAGTGTATGCG
GCGACCGAGTTGCTCTTGCCCGGCGTCAATACGGGATAATACCGCGCCACATAGCAGAACTTTAAAAGTG
CTCATCATTGGAAAACGTTCTTCGGGGCGAAAACTCTCAAGGATCTTACCGCTGTTGAGATCCAGTTCGA
TGTAACCCACTCGTGCACCCAACTGATCTTCAGCATCTTTTACTTTCACCAGCGTTTCTGGGTGAGCAAA
AACAGGAAGGCAAAATGCCGCAAAAAAGGGAATAAGGGCGACACGGAAATGTTGAATACTCATACTCTTC
CTTTTTCAATATTATTGAAGCATTTATCAGGGTTATTGTCTCATGAGCGGATACATATTTGAATGTATTT
AGAAAAATAAACAAATAGGGGTTCCGCGCACATTTCCCCGAAAAGTGCCACCTGACGTCTAAGAAACCAT
TATTATCATGACATTAACCTATAAAAATAGGCGTATCACGAGGCCCTTTCGTC
